>Addgene plasmid | pEntry_MERS-CoV-NS3 | analyzer sequence | sequence record 327217
CTACCAGCGGTGGTTTGTTTGCCGGATCAAGAGCTACCAACTCTTTTTCCGAAGGTAACTGGCTTCAGCA
GAGCGCAGATACCAAATACTGTCCTTCTAGTGTAGCCGTAGTTAGGCCACCACTTCAAGAACTCTGTAGC
ACCGCCTACATACCTCGCTCTGCTAATCCTGTTACCAGTGGCTGCTGCCAGTGGCGATAAGTCGTGTCTT
ACCGGGTTGGACTCAAGACGATAGTTACCGGATAAGGCGCAGCGGTCGGGCTGAACGGGGGGTTCGTGCA
CACAGCCCAGCTTGGAGCGAACGACCTACACCGAACTGAGATACCTACAGCGTGAGCATTGAGAAAGCGC
CACGCTTCCCGAAGGGAGAAAGGCGGACAGGTATCCGGTAAGCGGCAGGGTCGGAACAGGAGAGCGCACG
AGGGAGCTTCCAGGGGGAAACGCCTGGTATCTTTATAGTCCTGTCGGGTTTCGCCACCTCTGACTTGAGC
GTCGATTTTTGTGATGCTCGTCAGGGGGGCGGAGCCTATGGAAAAACGCCAGCAACGCGGCCTTTTTACG
GTTCCTGGCCTTTTGCTGGCCTTTTGCTCACATGTTCTTTCCTGCGTTATCCCCTGATTCTGTGGATAAC
CGTATTACCGCCTTTGAGTGAGCTGATACCGCTCGCCGCAGCCGAACGACCGAGCGCAGCGAGTCAGTGA
GCGAGGAAGCGGAAGAGCGCCCAATACGCAAACCGCCTCTCCCCGCGCGTTGGCCGATTCATTAATGCAG
CTGGCACGACAGGTTTCCCGACTGGAAAGCGGGCAGTGAGCGCAACGCAATTAATACGCGTACCGCTAGC
CAGGAAGAGTTTGTAGAAACGCAAAAAGGCCATCCGTCAGGATGGCCTTCTGCTTAGTTTGATGCCTGGC
AGTTTATGGCGGGCGTCCTGCCCGCCACCCTCCGGGCCGTTGCTTCACAACGTTCAAATCCGCTCCCGGC
GGATTTGTCCTACTCAGGAGAGCGTTCACCGACAAACAACAGATAAAACGAAAGGCCCAGTCTTCCGACT
GAGCCTTTCGTTTTATTTGATGCCTGGCAGTTCCCTACTCTCGCGTTAACGCTAGCATGGATGTTTTCCC
AGTCACGACGTTGTAAAACGACGGCCAGTCTTAAGCTCGGGCCCCAAATAATGATTTTATTTTGACTGAT
AGTGACCTGTTCGTTGCAACAAATTGATGAGCAATGCTTTTTTATAATGCCAACTTTGTACAAAAAAGCA
GAAGGGCCGTCAAGGCCAGGATCCATGGGATCCAGAGTTCAAAGACCACCCACTCTCTTGTTAGTGTTTT
CACTCTCTCTTTTGGTCACTGCATCCTCAAAACCTCTCTATGTACCTGAGCATTGTCAGAATTATTCTGG
TTGCATGCTTAGGGCTTGTATTAAAACTGCCCAAGCTGATACAGCTGGTCTTTATACAAATTTTCGAATT
GACGTCCCATCTGCAGAATCAACTGGTACTCAATCAGTTTCTGTCGATCTTGAGTCAACTTCAACTCATG
ATGGTCCTACCGAACATGTTACTAGTGTGAATCTTTTTGACGTTGGTTACTCAGTTAATCTTAATTAAGA
CGCGATCGCGGCCTCATGGGCCCAGCTTTCTTGTACAAAGTTGGCATTATAAAAAATAATTGCTCATCAA
TTTGTTGCAACGAACAGGTCACTATCAGTCAAAATAAAATCATTATTTGCCATCCAGCTGATATCCCCTA
TAGTGAGTCGTATTACATGGTCATAGCTGTTTCCTGGCAGCTCTGGCCCGTGTCTCAAAATCTCTGATGT
TACATTGCACAAGATAAAAATATATCATCATGCCTCCTCTAGACCAGCCAGGACAGAAATGCCTCGACTT
CGCTGCTGCCCAAGGTTGCCGGGTGACGCACACCGTGGAAACGGATGAAGGCACGAACCCAGTGGACATA
AGCCTGTTCGGTTCGTAAGCTGTAATGCAAGTAGCGTATGCGCTCACGCAACTGGTCCAGAACCTTGACC
GAACGCAGCGGTGGTAACGGCGCAGTGGCGGTTTTCATGGCTTGTTATGACTGTTTTTTTGGGGTACAGT
CTATGCCTCGGGCATCCAAGCAGCAAGCGCGTTACGCCGTGGGTCGATGTTTGATGTTATGGAGCAGCAA
CGATGTTACGCAGCAGGGCAGTCGCCCTAAAACAAAGTTAAACATCATGAGGGAAGCGGTGATCGCCGAA
GTATCGACTCAACTATCAGAGGTAGTTGGCGTCATCGAGCGCCATCTCGAACCGACGTTGCTGGCCGTAC
ATTTGTACGGCTCCGCAGTGGATGGCGGCCTGAAGCCACACAGTGATATTGATTTGCTGGTTACGGTGAC
CGTAAGGCTTGATGAAACAACGCGGCGAGCTTTGATCAACGACCTTTTGGAAACTTCGGCTTCCCCTGGA
GAGAGCGAGATTCTCCGCGCTGTAGAAGTCACCATTGTTGTGCACGACGACATCATTCCGTGGCGTTATC
CAGCTAAGCGCGAACTGCAATTTGGAGAATGGCAGCGCAATGACATTCTTGCAGGTATCTTCGAGCCAGC
CACGATCGACATTGATCTGGCTATCTTGCTGACAAAAGCAAGAGAACATAGCGTTGCCTTGGTAGGTCCA
GCGGCGGAGGAACTCTTTGATCCGGTTCCTGAACAGGATCTATTTGAGGCGCTAAATGAAACCTTAACGC
TATGGAACTCGCCGCCCGACTGGGCTGGCGATGAGCGAAATGTAGTGCTTACGTTGTCCCGCATTTGGTA
CAGCGCAGTAACCGGCAAAATCGCGCCGAAGGATGTCGCTGCCGACTGGGCAATGGAGCGCCTGCCGGCC
CAGTATCAGCCCGTCATACTTGAAGCTAGACAGGCTTATCTTGGACAAGAAGAAGATCGCTTGGCCTCGC
GCGCAGATCAGTTGGAAGAATTTGTCCACTACGTGAAAGGCGAGATCACCAAGGTAGTCGGCAAATAACC
CTCGAGCCACCCATGACCAAAATCCCTTAACGTGAGTTACGCGTCGTTCCACTGAGCGTCAGACCCCGTA
GAAAAGATCAAAGGATCTTCTTGAGATCCTTTTTTTCTGCGCGTAATCTGCTGCTTGCAAACAAAAAAAC
CACCG
Features (pLannotate 1.2.2; 12 found; start..end, strand, type, name):
    717..809     +  CDS            lacI (fragment): lac repressor; lacI; The lac repressor binds to the lac operator to inhibit transcription in E. coli. This inhibition can be relieved by adding lactose or isopropyl-β-D-thiogalactopyranoside (IPTG).
    864..891     -  terminator     rrnB T2 terminator: transcription terminator T2 from the E. coli rrnB gene
   1023..1066    +  terminator     rrnB T1 terminator: Escherichia coli rrnB; transcription terminator T1 from the E. coli rrnB gene
   1113..1149    -  CDS            lacZα (fragment): LacZα fragment of β-galactosidase; lacZ fragment
   1165..1261    +  protein_bind   attL1: mutant version of attL; recombination site for the Gateway® LR reaction LR Clonase™
   1294..1599    +  CDS            ORF3: ORF3_MERS1 - Protein inferred from homology: Swiss-Prot protein existence level 3. From Middle East respiratory syndrome-related coronavirus (isolate United Kingdom/H123990006/2012) (MERS-CoV) (Betacoronavirus England 1).
   1631..1729    -  protein_bind   attL2: mutant version of attL; recombination site for the Gateway® LR reaction LR Clonase™
   1747..1765    -  promoter       T7 promoter: promoter for bacteriophage T7 RNA polymerase
   1955..1978    +  promoter       Pc promoter (fragment): intI1 (promoter lies within the coding sequence); class 1 integron promoter
   2154..2210    +  CDS            GmR (fragment): gentamycin acetyltransferase; aacC1; confers resistance to gentamycin
   2217..3008    +  CDS            SmR: aminoglycoside adenylyltransferase (Murphy, 1985); aadA; confers resistance to spectinomycin and streptomycin
   3101..534     +  rep_origin     ori (across the origin): high-copy-number ColE1/pMB1/pBR322/pUC origin of replication
